>Addgene plasmid #123452 | TRBV18 | addgene full sequence | sequence record 245035 | Addgene NGS Result
TCGCGCGTTTCGGTGATGACGGTGAAAACCTCTGACACATGCAGCTCCCGGAGACGGTCACAGCTTGTCT
GTAAGCGGATGCCGGGAGCAGACAAGCCCGTCAGGGCGCGTCAGCGGGTGTTGGCGGGTGTCGGGGCTGG
CTTAACTATGCGGCATCAGAGCAGATTGTACTGAGAGTGCACCATATGCGGTGTGAAATACCGCACAGAT
GCGTAAGGAGAAAATACCGCATCAGGCGCCATTCGCCATTCAGGCTGCGCAACTGTTGGGAAGGGCGATC
GGTGCGGGCCTCTTCGCTATTACGCCAGCTGGCGAAAGGGGGATGTGCTGCAAGGCGATTAAGTTGGGTA
ACGCCAGGGTTTTCCCAGTCACGACGTTGTAAAACGACGGCCAGAGAATTCGAGCTCGGTACCTCGCGAA
TACATCTAGATGGGGATCCACCGGTCGCCACCATGGACGCCAGAGTACTCTGCTGTGCGGTCATCTGTCT
TCTGGGGGCAGGACTCTCAAATGCCGGCGTCATGCAGAACCCAAGACACCTGGTCAGGAGGAGGGGACAG
GAGGCAAGACTGAGATGCAGCCCAATGAAAGGACACAGTCATGTTTACTGGTATCGGCAGCTCCCAGAGG
AAGGTCTGAAATTCATGGTTTATCTCCAGAAAGAAAATATCATAGATGAGTCAGGAATGCCAAAGGAACG
ATTTTCTGCTGAATTTCCCAAAGAGGGCCCCAGCATCCTGAGGATCCAGCAGGTAGTGCGAGGAGATTCG
GCAGCTTATGAGACCTAAGGTGGTGGTGGTTCTGGTTCTGGTTCTGGTGGTGGTTCTGGTGGTGGTCTCT
TGACCCTGCCGTGTACCAGCTGAGAGACTCTAAATCCAGTGACAAGTCTGTCTGCCTATTCACCGATTTT
GATTCTCAAACAAATGTGTCACAAAGTAAGGATTCTGATGTGTATATCACAGACAAAACTGTGCTAGACA
TGAGGTCTATGGACTTCAAGAGCAACAGTGCTGTGGCCTGGAGCAACAAATCTGACTTTGCATGTGCAAA
CGCCTTCAACAACAGCATTATTCCAGAAGACACCTTCTTCCCCAGCCCAGAAAGTTCCTGTGATGTCAAG
CTGGTCGAGAAAAGCTTTGAAACAGATACGAACCTAAACTTTCAAAACCTGTCAGTGATTGGGTTCCGAA
TCCTCCTCCTGAAAGTGGCCGGGTTTAATCTGCTCATGACGCTGCGGCTGTGGTCCAGCTAAAGCGGCCG
CGTCGACAATCAAATCGGATCCCGGGCCCGTCGACTGCAGAGGCCTGCATGCAAGCTTGGTGTAATCATG
GTCATAGCTGTTTCCTGTGTGAAATTGTTATCCGCTCACAATTCCACACAACATACGAGCCGGAAGCATA
AAGTGTAAAGCCTGGGGTGCCTAATGAGTGAGCTAACTCACATTAATTGCGTTGCGCTCACTGCCCGCTT
TCCAGTCGGGAAACCTGTCGTGCCAGCTGCATTAATGAATCGGCCAACGCGCGGGGAGAGGCGGTTTGCG
TATTGGGCGCTCTTCCGCTTCCTCGCTCACTGACTCGCTGCGCTCGGTCGTTCGGCTGCGGCGAGCGGTA
TCAGCTCACTCAAAGGCGGTAATACGGTTATCCACAGAATCAGGGGATAACGCAGGAAAGAACATGTGAG
CAAAAGGCCAGCAAAAGGCCAGGAACCGTAAAAAGGCCGCGTTGCTGGCGTTTTTCCATAGGCTCCGCCC
CCCTGACGAGCATCACAAAAATCGACGCTCAAGTCAGAGGTGGCGAAACCCGACAGGACTATAAAGATAC
CAGGCGTTTCCCCCTGGAAGCTCCCTCGTGCGCTCTCCTGTTCCGACCCTGCCGCTTACCGGATACCTGT
CCGCCTTTCTCCCTTCGGGAAGCGTGGCGCTTTCTCATAGCTCACGCTGTAGGTATCTCAGTTCGGTGTA
GGTCGTTCGCTCCAAGCTGGGCTGTGTGCACGAACCCCCCGTTCAGCCCGACCGCTGCGCCTTATCCGGT
AACTATCGTCTTGAGTCCAACCCGGTAAGACACGACTTATCGCCACTGGCAGCAGCCACTGGTAACAGGA
TTAGCAGAGCGAGGTATGTAGGCGGTGCTACAGAGTTCTTGAAGTGGTGGCCTAACTACGGCTACACTAG
AAGAACAGTATTTGGTATCTGCGCTCTGCTGAAGCCAGTTACCTTCGGAAAAAGAGTTGGTAGCTCTTGA
TCCGGCAAACAAACCACCGCTGGTAGCGGTGGTTTTTTTGTTTGCAAGCAGCAGATTACGCGCAGAAAAA
AAGGATCTCAAGAAGATCCTTTGATCTTTTCTACGGGGTCTGACGCTCAGTGGAACGAAAACTCACGTTA
AGGGATTTTGGTCATGAGATTATCAAAAAGGATCTTCACCTAGATCCTTTTAAATTAAAAATGAAGTTTT
AAATCAAGCCCAATCTGAATAATGTTACAACCAATTAACCAATTCTGATTAGAAAAACTCATCGAGCATC
AAATGAAACTGCAATTTATTCATATCAGGATTATCAATACCATATTTTTGAAAAAGCCGTTTCTGTAATG
AAGGAGAAAACTCACCGAGGCAGTTCCATAGGATGGCAAGATCCTGGTATCGGTCTGCGATTCCGACTCG
TCCAACATCAATACAACCTATTAATTTCCCCTCGTCAAAAATAAGGTTATCAAGTGAGAAATCACCATGA
GTGACGACTGAATCCGGTGAGAATGGCAAAAGTTTATGCATTTCTTTCCAGACTTGTTCAACAGGCCAGC
CATTACGCTCGTCATCAAAATCACTCGCATCAACCAAACCGTTATTCATTCGTGATTGCGCCTGAGCGAG
ACGAAATACGCGATCGCTGTTAAAAGGACAATTACAAACAGGAATCGAATGCAACCGGCGCAGGAACACT
GCCAGCGCATCAACAATATTTTCACCTGAATCAGGATATTCTTCTAATACCTGGAATGCTGTTTTTCCGG
GGATCGCAGTGGTGAGTAACCATGCATCATCAGGAGTACGGATAAAATGCTTGATGGTCGGAAGAGGCAT
AAATTCCGTCAGCCAGTTTAGTCTGACCATCTCATCTGTAACATCATTGGCAACGCTACCTTTGCCATGT
TTCAGAAACAACTCTGGCGCATCGGGCTTCCCATACAAGCGATAGATTGTCGCACCTGATTGCCCGACAT
TATCGCGAGCCCATTTATACCCATATAAATCAGCATCCATGTTGGAATTTAATCGCGGCCTCGACGTTTC
CCGTTGAATATGGCTCATAACACCCCTTGTATTACTGTTTATGTAAGCAGACAGTTTTATTGTTCATGAT
GATATATTTTTATCTTGTGCAATGTAACATCAGAGATTTTGAGACACGGGCCAGAGCTGCA
Features (pLannotate 1.2.2; 11 found; start..end, strand, type, name):
    137..236     +  misc_feature   bom (fragment): basis of mobility region from pBR322
    242..399     -  CDS            lacZα (fragment): LacZα fragment of β-galactosidase; lacZ fragment
    453..779     +  CDS            TRBV18 (fragment): TVB18_HUMAN - Protein inferred from homology: Swiss-Prot protein existence level 3. V region of the variable domain of T cell receptor (TR) beta chain that participates in the antigen recognition (PubMed:24600447). Alpha-beta T cell receptors are antigen specific receptors which are essential to the immune response and are present on the cell surface of T lymphocytes. Recognize peptide-major histocompatibility (MH) (pMH) complexes that are displayed by antigen presenting cells (APC), a prerequisite for efficient T cell adaptive immunity against pathogens (PubMed:25493333). Binding of alpha-bet
    842..1249    +  CDS            TRAC: TRAC_HUMAN - Also known as TCRA. Experimental evidence at protein level: Swiss-Prot protein existence level 1. Constant region of T cell receptor (TR) alpha chain (PubMed:24600447). Alpha-beta T cell receptors are antigen specific receptors which are essential to the immune response and are present on the cell surface of T lymphocytes. Recognize peptide-major histocompatibility (MH) (pMH) complexes that are displayed by antigen presenting cells (APC), a prerequisite for efficient T cell adaptive immunity against pathogens (PubMed:25493333). Binding of alpha-beta TR to pMH complex initiates TR-
   1355..1371    -  protein_bind   lac operator: The lac repressor binds to the lac operator to inhibit transcription in E. coli. This inhibition can be relieved by adding lactose or isopropyl-β-D-thiogalactopyranoside (IPTG). lac repressor encoded by lacI
   1379..1409    -  promoter       lac promoter: promoter for the E. coli lac operon
   1424..1445    -  protein_bind   CAP binding site: CAP binding activates transcription in the presence of cAMP. E. coli catabolite activator protein
   1458..1550    -  CDS            lacI (fragment): lac repressor; lacI; The lac repressor binds to the lac operator to inhibit transcription in E. coli. This inhibition can be relieved by adding lactose or isopropyl-β-D-thiogalactopyranoside (IPTG).
   1733..2321    -  rep_origin     ori: high-copy-number ColE1/pMB1/pBR322/pUC origin of replication
   2499..3308    -  CDS            KanR: aminoglycoside phosphotransferase; aph(3')-Ia; confers resistance to kanamycin in bacteria or G418 (Geneticin®) in eukaryotes
   3415..35      +  CDS            rop (fragment) (across the origin): Rop protein, which maintains plasmids at low copy number; rop
