[The description below was written by a language model from this plasmid's Addgene catalogue record and pLannotate feature annotations shown in this document.]
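Description:
TRBV18 is a small (about 3.4 kb) bacterial cloning plasmid built on the pUC57-kanamycin backbone. It carries the wild-type human T-cell receptor beta variable gene segment TRBV18 as a building block for assembling complete TCR genes. It replicates in E. coli from a high-copy ColE1/pUC-type origin and is selected with kanamycin through the aph(3')-Ia aminoglycoside phosphotransferase gene. The remaining backbone annotations are typical pUC-family remnants: a fragment of the pBR322 bom region, short rop and lacI fragments, and the lac promoter, operator and CAP binding site with a partial lacZα. The insert sits within this lacZα region and interrupts it. Although the catalogue lists the vector type as bacterial expression, nothing in the record suggests the TCR sequences are meant to be expressed in bacteria, and no mammalian promoter or polyadenylation signal is annotated.

The feature table shows two TCR-derived coding segments on the same strand. One is a roughly 330 bp match to the TRBV18 V region. After a short unannotated gap of about 60 bp comes a roughly 400 bp match to the TCR alpha constant region (TRAC). The record does not explain why an alpha constant segment accompanies a beta variable segment, nor what lies in the gap. The depositor notes that Golden Gate cloning is the method used, and the stated purpose is construction of TCRs. This is consistent with the plasmid serving as one member of a library of V-segment donor modules that are combined with other TCR fragments to reconstruct paired receptor chains. The associated publication describes a cloning and expression system for probing TCR specificity and functional avidity toward neoantigens.
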