Addgene plasmid #123452: TRBV18
Purpose: construction of TCR
Depositing lab: Catherine Wu. Depositing organization: Dana-Farber Cancer Institute. Publication: A cloning and expression system to probe T-cell receptor specificity and assess functional avidity to neoantigens. Hu Z, Anandappa AJ, Sun J, Kim J, Leet DE, Bozym DJ, Chen C, Williams L, Shukla SA, Zhang W, Tabbaa D, Steelman S, Olive O, Livak KJ, Kishi H, Muraguchi A, Guleria I, Stevens J, Lane WJ, Burkhardt UE, Fritsch EF, Neuberg D, Ott PA, Keskin DB, Hacohen N, Wu CJ. Blood. 2018 Nov 1;132(18):1911-1921. doi: 10.1182/blood-2018-04-843763. Epub 2018 Aug 27. PubMed 30150207.
Backbone
  Vector backbone: pUC57-kanamycin
  Vector type: Bacterial Expression
Growth in bacteria
  Bacterial resistance: Kanamycin, 50 μg/mL
  Growth temperature: 37°C
  Growth strain: DH5alpha
  Copy number: High Copy
Gene/Insert
  Gene/Insert name: TRBV18
  Species: H. sapiens (human)
  Mutation: WT
  Entrez Gene: TRBV18 (a.k.a. TCRBV18S1)
  Cloning method: Unknown
Terms and licenses: Academic/Nonprofit Terms; Industry Terms: Not Available to Industry
Depositor comments: Cloning Method: Golden Gate.
How to cite: TRBV18 was a gift from Catherine Wu (Addgene plasmid # 123452 ; http://n2t.net/addgene:123452 ; RRID:Addgene_123452)
